>Addgene plasmid #32484 | pDESTsplice | depositor full sequence | sequence record 37277
TCAGGATATAGTAGTTTCGCTTTTGCATAGGGAGGGGGAAATGTAGTCTTATGCAATACTCTTGTAGTCT
TGCAACATGCTTATGTAACGATGAGTTAGCAACATGCCTTATAAGGAAAGAAAAAGCACCGTGCATGCCG
ATTGGTGGAAGTAAGGTGGTATGATCGTGGTATGATCGTGGTATGATCGTGCCTTATTAGGAAGGCAACA
GACGGGTCTAACACGGATTGGACGAACCACTGAATTCCGCATTGCAGAGATATTGTATTTAAGTGCCTAG
CTCGATACAATAAACGCCATTTGACCATTCACCACATTGGTGTGCACCTGGGTTGATGGCCGGACCGTTG
ATTCCCTGACGACTACGAGCACATGCATGAAGCAGAAGGCTTCATTTGGTGACAAGCTTCTGCATGCTGC
TGCTGCTGCTGCTGCTGGGCCTGAGGCTACAGCTCTCCCTGGGCATCATCCCAGTTGAGGAGGAGAACCC
GGACTTCTGGAACCGCGAGGCAGCCGAGGCCCTGGGTGCCGCCAAGAAGCTGCAGCCTGCACAGACAGCC
GCCAAGAACCTCATCATCTTCCTGGGCGATGGGATGGGGGTGTCTACGGTGACAGCTGCCAGGATCGATC
CGCTTCCTGCCCCTGCTGGCCCTGCTCATCCTCTGGGAGCCCCGCCCTGCCCAGGCTTTTGTCAAACAGC
ACCTTTGTGGTTCTCACTTGGTGGAAGCTCTCTACCTGGTGTGTGGGGAGCGTGGATTCTTCTACACACC
CATGTCCCGCCGCGAAGTGGAGGACCCACAAGGTAAGCTCTGCTCCTGAATTAATTCCTATCCCAAGTGC
TAACTACCCTGTTTGTCTTTCACCCTTGAGACCTTGTAAATTGTGCCCTAGGTGTGGAGGGTCTCAGGCT
AACCAGTGGGGGGCACATTTCTGTGGGCAGCTAGACATATGTAAACATGGTAGCTGCCAAGAAGGAGTGA
GAATCCTTCCTTAAGTCTCCTAGGTGGTGACGGGTGGCTAGGCCCCAGGATAGGTACCGGGCCCCCCCTC
GAGGTCGACGGTATCGATAAGCTAATTCCTGCAGCCCATCAAACAAGTTTGTACAAAAAAGCTGAACGAG
AAACGTAAAATGATATAAATATCAATATATTAAATTAGATTTTGCATAAAAAACAGACTACATAATACTG
TAAAACACAACATATCCAGTCACTATGGCGGCCGCATTAGGCACCCCAGGCTTTACACTTTATGCTTCCG
GCTCGTATAATGTGTGGATTTTGAGTTAGGATCCGTCGAGATTTTCAGGAGCTAAGGAAGCTAAAATGGA
GAAAAAAATCACTGGATATACCACCGTTGATATATCCCAATGGCATCGTAAAGAACATTTTGAGGCATTT
CAGTCAGTTGCTCAATGTACCTATAACCAGACCGTTCAGCTGGATATTACGGCCTTTTTAAAGACCGTAA
AGAAAAATAAGCACAAGTTTTATCCGGCCTTTATTCACATTCTTGCCCGCCTGATGAATGCTCATCCGGA
ATTCCGTATGGCAATGAAAGACGGTGAGCTGGTGATATGGGATAGTGTTCACCCTTGTTACACCGTTTTC
CATGAGCAAACTGAAACGTTTTCATCGCTCTGGAGTGAATACCACGACGATTTCCGGCAGTTTCTACACA
TATATTCGCAAGATGTGGCGTGTTACGGTGAAAACCTGGCCTATTTCCCTAAAGGGTTTATTGAGAATAT
GTTTTTCGTCTCAGCCAATCCCTGGGTGAGTTTCACCAGTTTTGATTTAAACGTGGCCAATATGGACAAC
TTCTTCGCCCCCGTTTTCACCATGGGCAAATATTATACGCAAGGCGACAAGGTGCTGATGCCGCTGGCGA
TTCAGGTTCATCATGCCGTTTGTGATGGCTTCCATGTCGGCAGAATGCTTAATGAATTACAACAGTACTG
CGATGAGTGGCAGGCGGGGCGTAATCTAGAGGATCCGGCTTACTAAAAGCCAGATAACAGTATGCGTATT
TGCGCGCTGATTTTTGCGGTATAAGAATATATACTGATATGTATACCCGAAGTATGTCAAAAAGAGGTAT
GCTATGAAGCAGCGTATTACAGTGACAGTTGACAGCGACAGCTATCAGTTGCTCAAGGCATATATGATGT
CAATATCTCCGGTCTGGTAAGCACAACCATGCAGAATGAAGCCCGTCGTCTGCGTGCCGAACGCTGGAAA
GCGGAAAATCAGGAAGGGATGGCTGAGGTCGCCCGGTTTATTGAAATGAACGGCTCTTTTGCTGACGAGA
ACAGGGGCTGGTGAAATGCAGTTTAAGGTTTACACCTATAAAAGAGAGAGCCGTTATCGTCTGTTTGTGG
ATGTACAGAGTGATATTATTGACACGCCCGGGCGACGGATGGTGATCCCCCTGGCCAGTGCACGTCTGCT
GTCAGATAAAGTCCCCCGTGAACTTTACCCGGTGGTGCATATCGGGGATGAAAGCTGGCGCATGATGACC
ACCGATATGGCCAGTGTGCCGGTCTCCGTTATCGGGGAAGAAGTGGCTGATCTCAGCCACCGCGAAAATG
ACATCAAAAACGCCATTAACCTGATGTTCTGGGGAATATAAATGTCAGGCTCCCTTATACACAGCCAGTC
TGCAGGTCGACCATAGTGACTGGATATGTTGTGTTTTACAGTATTATGTAGTCTGTTTTTTATGCAAAAT
CTAATTTAATATATTGATATTTATATCATTTTACGTTTCTCGTTCAGCTTTCTTGTACAAAGTGGTTCGA
TGGGGGATCCACTAGTTCTAGAGCGGCCGCCACCGCGGTGGAGCTCGGTACCCATTTGGGGACCCCATAG
AGCACCGCACCGACCGAGGGATGGTAACAGGATGTGTAGGTTTTGGAGGCCCATATGTCCATTCATGACC
AGTGACTTGTCTCACAGCCATGCAACCCTTGCCTCCTGTGCTGACTTAGCAGGGGATAAAGTGAGAGAAA
GCCTGGGCTAATCGGGGGGTCGCTCGGCTCCTCCTAACTGGATTGTCCTATGTGTCTTTGCTTCTGTGCT
GCTGATGCTCTGCCCTGTGCTGACATGACCTCCCTGGCAGTGGCACAACTGGAGCTGGGTGGAGGCCCGT
GACCTTCAGACCTTGGCACTGGAGGTGGCCCGGCAGAAGCGCGGCATCGTGGATCAGTGCTGCACCAGCA
TCTGCTCTCTCTACCAACTGGAGAACTACTGCAACTAGGCCCACCACTACCCTGTCCACCCCTCTGCAAT
GAATAAAACCTTTGAAAGAGCACTACAAGTTGTGTGTACATGCGTGCGTGTGCATATGTGGTGCGGGGGG
AACATGAGTGGGGTCGGCTGGAGTGGTCGCGGCTTAATCTATCTGGCGATGATAAGCTGTCAAACATGAG
AATTCTTGAAGACGAAAGGGCCTCGTGATACGCCTATTTTTATAGGTTAATGTCATGATAATAATGGTTT
CTTAGACGTCAGGTGGCACTTTTCGGGGAAATGTGCGCGGAACCCCTATTTGTTTATTTTTCTAAATACA
TTCAAATATGTATCCGCTCATGAGACAATAACCCTGATAAATGCTTCAATAATATTGAAAAAGGAAGAGT
ATGAGTATTCAACATTTCCGTGTCGCCCTTATTCCCTTTTTTGCGGCATTTTGCCTTCCTGTTTTTGCTC
ACCCAGAAACGCTGGTGAAAGTAAAAGATGCTGAAGATCAGTTGGGTGCACGAGTGGGTTACATCGAACT
GGATCTCAACAGCGGTAAGATCCTTGAGAGTTTTCGCCCCGAAGAACGTTTTCCAATGATGAGCACTTTT
AAAGTTCTGCTATGTGGCGCGGTATTATCCCGTGTTGACGCCGGGCAAGAGCAACTCGGTCGCCGCATAC
ACTATTCTCAGAATGACTTGGTTGAGTACTCACCAGTCACAGAAAAGCATCTTACGGATGGCATGACAGT
AAGAGAATTATGCAGTGCTGCCATAACCATGAGTGATAACACTGCGGCCAACTTACTTCTGACAACGATC
GGAGGACCGAAGGAGCTAACCGCTTTTTTGCACAACATGGGGGATCATGTAACTCGCCTTGATCGTTGGG
AACCGGAGCTGAATGAAGCCATACCAAACGACGAGCGTGACACCACGATGCCTGCAGCAATGGCAACAAC
GTTGCGCAAACTATTAACTGGCGAACTACTTACTCTAGCTTCCCGGCAACAATTAATAGACTGGATGGAG
GCGGATAAAGTTGCAGGACCACTTCTGCGCTCGGCCCTTCCGGCTGGCTGGTTTATTGCTGATAAATCTG
GAGCCGGTGAGCGTGGGTCTCGCGGTATCATTGCAGCACTGGGGCCAGATGGTAAGCCCTCCCGTATCGT
AGTTATCTACACGACGGGGAGTCAGGCAACTATGGATGAACGAAATAGACAGATCGCTGAGATAGGTGCC
TCACTGATTAAGCATTGGTAACTGTCAGACCAAGTTTACTCATATATACTTTAGATTGATTTAAAACTTC
ATTTTTAATTTAAAAGGATCTAGGTGAAGATCCGTAATCTGCTGCTTGCAAACAAAAAAACCACCGCTAC
CAGCGGTGGTTTGTTTGCCGGATCAAGAGCTACCAACTCTTTTTCCGAAGGTAACTGGCTTCAGCAGAGC
GCAGATACCAAATACTGTCCTTCTAGTGTAGCCGTAGTTAGGCCACCACTTCAAGAACTCTGTAGCACCG
CCTACATACCTCGCTCTGCTAATCCTGTTACCAGTGGCTGCTGCCAGTGGCGATAAGTCGTGTCTTACCG
GGTTGGACTCAAGACGATAGTTACCGGATAAGGCGCAGCGGTCGGGCTGAACGGGGGGTTCGTGCACACA
GCCCAGCTTGGAGCGAACGACCTACACCGAACTGAGATACCTACAGCGTGAGCATTGAGAAAGCGCCACG
CTTCCCGAAGGGAGAAAGGCGGACAGGTATCCGGTAAGCGGCAGGGTCGGAACAGGAGAGCGCACGAGGG
AGCTTCCAGGGGGAAACGCCTGGTATCTTTATAGTCCTGTCGGGTTTCGCCACCTCTGACTTGAGCGTCG
ATTTTTGTGATGCTCGTCAGGGGGGCGGAGCCTATGGAAAAACGCCAGCAACGTCGGGATGCGCCGCGTG
CGGCTGCTGGAGATGGCGGACGCGATGGATATGTTCTGCCAAGGGTTGGTTTGCGCATTCACAGTTCTCC
GCAAGAATTGATTGGCTCCAATTCTTGGAGTGGTGAATCCGTTAGCGAGGTGCCGCCGGCTTCCATTCAG
GTCGAGGTGGCCCGGCTCCATGCACCGCGACGCAACGCGGGGAGGCAGACAAGGTATAGGGCGGCGCCTA
CAATCCATGCCAACCCGTTCCATGTGCTCGCCGAGGCGGCATAAATCGCCGTGACGATCAGCGGTCCAGT
GATCGAAGTTAGGCTGGTAAGAGCCGCGAGCGATCCTTGAAGCTGTCCCTGATGGTCGTCATCTACCTGC
CTGGACAGCATGGCCTGCAACGCGGGCATCCCGATGCCGCCGGAAGCGAGAAGAATCATAATGGGGAAGG
CCATCCAGCCTCGCGTCGAGCTTTTTGCAAAAGCCTAGGCCTCCAAAAAAGCCTCCTCACTACTTCTGGA
ATAGCTCAGAGGCCGAGGCGGCCTCGGCCTCTGCATAAATAAAAAAAATTAGTCAGCCAT
Features (pLannotate 1.2.2; 18 found; start..end, strand, type, name):
    410..626     +  CDS            SEAP (fragment): secreted alkaline phosphatase from human placenta The natural enzyme has a C-terminal transmembrane sequence that is replaced by a GPI anchor.
    628..801     +  CDS            Ins2 (fragment): INS2_RAT - Also known as Ins-2. Experimental evidence at protein level: Swiss-Prot protein existence level 1. Insulin decreases blood glucose concentration. It increases cell permeability to monosaccharides, amino acids and fatty acids. It accelerates glycolysis, the pentose phosphate cycle, and glycogen synthesis in liver. From Rattus norvegicus (Rat).
   1033..1073    -  misc_feature   MCS (fragment): pBluescript multiple cloning site
   1093..1217    +  protein_bind   attR1: mutant version of attR; recombination site for the Gateway® LR reaction LR Clonase™
   1242..1272    +  promoter       lac UV5 promoter: E. coli lac promoter with an "up" mutation
   1296..1325    +  promoter       cat promoter (fragment): promoter of the E. coli cat gene encoding chloramphenicol acetyltransferase
   1326..2006    +  CDS            CmR: chloramphenicol acetyltransferase confers resistance to chloramphenicol
   2163..2321    +  CDS            ccdA (fragment): CCDA_ECO57 - Also known as H, letA. Experimental evidence at protein level: Swiss-Prot protein existence level 1. Antitoxin component of a type II toxin-antitoxin (TA) system which inhibits the post-segregational killing (PSK) of plasmid-free cells, also referred to as a plasmid addiction system. Binds to and blocks the activity of CcdB; will also remove bound CcdB protein from the CcdB-GyrA complex by forming a CcdA-CcdB complex, a process termed rejuvenation. Functions as a transcriptional corepressor for the ccdAB operon, repression also requires CcdB (By similarity). From Escherichia coli
   2326..2631    +  CDS            ccdB: CcdB, a bacterial toxin that poisons DNA gyrase; ccdB; Plasmids containing the ccdB gene cannot be propagated in standard E. coli strains.
   2672..2796    -  protein_bind   attR2: mutant version of attR; recombination site for the Gateway® LR reaction LR Clonase™
   2802..2846    -  misc_feature   MCS (fragment): pBluescript multiple cloning site
   3142..3255    +  CDS            INS (fragment): INS_CHICH - Experimental evidence at protein level: Swiss-Prot protein existence level 1. Insulin decreases blood glucose concentration. It increases cell permeability to monosaccharides, amino acids and fatty acids. It accelerates glycolysis, the pentose phosphate cycle, and glycogen synthesis in liver. From Chinchilla chinchilla (Short-tailed chinchilla) (Chinchilla brevicaudata).
   3407..3423    -  promoter       tet promoter (fragment): E. coli promoter for tetracycline efflux protein gene
   3536..3640    +  promoter       AmpR promoter: bla
   3641..4501    +  CDS            AmpR: β-lactamase; bla; confers resistance to ampicillin, carbenicillin, and related antibiotics
   4583..5150    +  rep_origin     ori: high-copy-number ColE1/pMB1/pBR322/pUC origin of replication
   5317..5618    -  CDS            TcR (fragment): tetracycline efflux protein; tet; confers resistance to tetracycline
   5638..5730    -  rep_origin     SV40 ori (fragment): SV40 origin of replication
