[The description below was written by a language model from this plasmid's Addgene catalogue record and pLannotate feature annotations shown in this document.]
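Description:
pDESTsplice is an empty Gateway destination vector built on the pET01 exon-trap backbone and designed for making splicing reporter minigenes. It is a 5,730 nt high-copy plasmid carrying a ColE1/pUC-type origin and an ampicillin resistance gene (β-lactamase with its own promoter). A second marker, chloramphenicol acetyltransferase, lies inside the Gateway cassette, so the unrecombined vector is selected on both antibiotics. Because the cassette also contains the gyrase-poisoning toxin gene ccdB, the plasmid must be maintained in a ccdB-tolerant strain. Remnants of a tetracycline resistance gene and its promoter, as well as a fragment of the SV40 origin, are also annotated and appear to be backbone leftovers.

The functional core is an attR1–CmR–ccdB–attR2 cassette, bordered by pieces of a pBluescript-type multiple cloning site and flanked on each side by insulin-derived coding fragments: a rat Ins2 match upstream and a further insulin match downstream (annotated by similarity to a chinchilla sequence). A short fragment matching SEAP precedes the upstream insulin segment. This layout is consistent with an exon-trapping design in which the two insulin segments serve as constitutive flanking exons. On that reading, an LR recombination replaces the CmR/ccdB cassette with a genomic fragment from an entry clone, placing a test exon and its surrounding intronic sequence between them, while loss of ccdB provides counter-selection for recombinants. The eukaryotic promoter that drives minigene transcription is not annotated in the feature table and is not stated in the record. According to the associated publication title, the vector is used for rapid generation of splicing reporters, presumably for analysing exon inclusion or skipping in transfected cells.
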