Addgene plasmid #32484: pDESTsplice
Purpose: (Empty Backbone)
Depositing lab: Stefan Stamm. Depositing organization: University of Kentucky. Publication: Rapid generation of splicing reporters with pSpliceExpress. Kishore S, Khanna A, Stamm S. Gene. 2008 Dec 31;427(1-2):104-10. Epub 2008 Oct 1. 10.1016/j.gene.2008.09.021 PubMed 18930792.
Backbone
  Vector backbone: pET01
  Backbone manufacturer: Mo Bi Tec
Growth in bacteria
  Bacterial resistance: Chloramphenicol and Ampicillin, 25 & 100 μg/mL
  Growth temperature: 37°C
  Growth strain: ccdB Survival
  Copy number: High Copy
Terms and licenses: Academic/Nonprofit Terms; Industry Terms: Not Available to Industry
How to cite: pDESTsplice was a gift from Stefan Stamm (Addgene plasmid # 32484 ; http://n2t.net/addgene:32484 ; RRID:Addgene_32484)
