>Addgene plasmid #32484 | pDESTsplice | addgene partial sequence | sequence record 67819 | CAT-R  5'-GCAACTGACTGAAATGCCTC-3'
ACGGTGGTATATCCAGTGATTTTTTTCTCCATTTTAGCTTCCTTAGCTCCTGAAAATCTCGACGGATCCT
AACTCAAAATCCACACATTATACGAGCCGGAAGCATAAAGTGTAAAGCCTGGGGTGCCTAATGCGGCCGC
CATAGTGACTGGATATGTTGTGTTTTACAGTATTATGTAGTCTGTTTTTTATGCAAAATCTAATTTAATA
TATTGATATTTATATCATTTTACGTTTCTCGTTCAGCTTTTTTGTACAAACTTGTTTGATGGGCTGCAGG
AATTAGCTTATCGATACCGTCGACCTCGAGGGGGGGCCCGGTACCTATCCTGGGGCCTAGCCACCCGTCA
CCACCTAGGAGACTTAAGGAAGGATTCTCACTCCTTCCTGGCAGCTACCATGTTTACATATGTCTAGCTG
CCCACAGAAATGTGCCCCCCACTGGTTAGCCTGAGACCCTCCACACCTAGGGCACAATTTACAAGGTCTC
AAGGGTGAAAGACAAACAGGGTAGTTAGCACTTGGGATAGAATTAATTCAGGAGCAGAGCTTACCTTGTG
GGTCCTCCACTTCGCGGCGGGACATGGGTGTGTAGAAGAATCCACGCTCCCCACACACCAGGTAGAGAGC
TTCCACCAAGTGAGAACCACAAAGGTGCTGTTTGACAAAAGCCTGGGCAGGGCGGGGCTCCCAGAGGATG
AGCAGGGCCAGCAGGGGCAGGAAGCGGATCGATCCTGGCAGCTGTCACCGTAGACACCCCCATCCCATCG
CCCAGGAAGATGATGAGGTTCTTGGCGGCTGTCTGTGCAGGCTGCAGCTT
