>Addgene plasmid #32484 | pDESTsplice | addgene partial sequence | sequence record 67822 | ccdb-Fwd 5'-GCATGATGACCACCGATATG-3'
GGCTGATCTCAGCCACCGCGAAAATGACATCAAAAACGCCATTAACCTGATGTTCTGGGGAATATAAATG
TCAGGCTCCCTTATACACAGCCAGTCTGCAGGTCGACCATAGTGACTGGATATGTTGTGTTTTACAGTAT
TATGTAGTCTGTTTTTTATGCAAAATCTAATTTAATATATTGATATTTATATCATTTTACGTTTCTCGTT
CAGCTTTCTTGTACAAAGTGGTTCGATGGGGGATCCACTAGTTCTAGAGCGGCCGCCACCGCGGTGGAGC
TCGGTACCTATTTGGGGACCCCATAGAGCACTGCACTGACTGAGGGATGGTAACAGGATGTGTAGGTTTT
GGAGGCCCATATGTCCATTCATGACCAGTGACTTGTCTCACAGCCATGCAACCCTTGCCTCCTGTGCTGA
CTTAGCAGGGGATAAAGTGAGAGAAAGCCTGGGCTAATCAGGGGGTCGCTCAGCTCCTCCTAACTGGATT
GTCCTATGTGTCTTTGCTTCTGTGCTGCTGATGCTCTGCCCTGTGCTGACATGACCTCCCTGGCAGTGGC
ACAACTGGAGCTGGGTGGAGGCCCGTGACCTTCAGACCTTGGCACTGGAGGTGGCCCGGCAGAAGCGCGG
CATCGTGGATCAGTGCTGCACCAGCATCTGCTCTCTCTACCAACTGGAGAACTACTGCAACTAGGCCCAC
CACTACCCTGTCCACCCCTCTGCAATGAATAAAACCTTTGAAAGAGCACTACAAGTTGTGTGTACATGCG
TGCATGTGCATATGTGGTGCGGGGG
